>Addgene plasmid #146735 | pMT-NTAP-DmDCP1_K | depositor full sequence | sequence record 289181 | Full Sequence
GCGGCCGCCGACGCGAGGCTGGATGGCCTTCCCCATTATGATTCTTCTCGCTTCCGGCGGCATCGGGATG
CCCGCGTTGCAGGCCATGCTGTCCAGGCAGGTAGATGACGACCATCAGGGACAGCTTCAAGGATCGCTCG
CGGCTCTTACCAGCCTAACTTCGATCATTGGACCGCTGATCGTCACGGCGATTTATGCCGCCTCGGCGAG
CACATGGAACGGGTTGGCATGGATTGTAGGCGCCGCCCTATACCTTGTCTGCCTCCCCGCGTTGCGTCGC
GGTGCATGGAGCCGGGCCACCTCGACCTGAATGGAAGCCGGCGGCACCTCGCTAACGGATTCACCACTCC
AAGAATTGGAGCCAATCAATTCTTGCGGAGAACTGTGAATGCGCAAACCAACCCTTGGCAGAACATATCC
ATCGCGTCCGCCATCTCCAGCAGCCGCACGCGGCGCATCTCGGGCAGCGTTGGGTCCTGGCCACGGGTGC
GCATGATCGTGCTCCTGTCGTTGAGGACCCGGCTAGGCTGGCGGGGTTGCCTTACTGGTTAGCAGAATGA
ATCACCGATACGCGAGCGAACGTGAAGCGACTGCTGCTGCAAAACGTCTGCGACCTGAGCAACAACATGA
ATGGTCTTCGGTTTCCGTGTTTCGTAAAGTCTGGAAACGCGGAAGTCAGCGCTCTTCCGCTTCCTCGCTC
ACTGACTCGCTGCGCTCGGTCGTTCGGCTGCGGCGAGCGGTATCAGCTCACTCAAAGGCGGTAATACGGT
TATCCACAGAATCAGGGGATAACGCAGGAAAGAACATGTGAGCAAAAGGCCAGCAAAAGGCCAGGAACCG
TAAAAAGGCCGCGTTGCTGGCGTTTTTCCATAGGCTCCGCCCCCCTGACGAGCATCACAAAAATCGACGC
TCAAGTCAGAGGTGGCGAAACCCGACAGGACTATAAAGATACCAGGCGTTTCCCCCTGGAAGCTCCCTCG
TGCGCTCTCCTGTTCCGACCCTGCCGCTTACCGGATACCTGTCCGCCTTTCTCCCTTCGGGAAGCGTGGC
GCTTTCTCATAGCTCACGCTGTAGGTATCTCAGTTCGGTGTAGGTCGTTCGCTCCAAGCTGGGCTGTGTG
CACGAACCCCCCGTTCAGCCCGACCGCTGCGCCTTATCCGGTAACTATCGTCTTGAGTCCAACCCGGTAA
GACACGACTTATCGCCACTGGCAGCAGCCACTGGTAACAGGATTAGCAGAGCGAGGTATGTAGGCGGTGC
TACAGAGTTCTTGAAGTGGTGGCCTAACTACGGCTACACTAGAAGGACAGTATTTGGTATCTGCGCTCTG
CTGAAGCCAGTTACCTTCGGAAAAAGAGTTGGTAGCTCTTGATCCGGCAAACAAACCACCGCTGGTAGCG
GTGGTTTTTTTGTTTGCAAGCAGCAGATTACGCGCAGAAAAAAAGGATCTCAAGAAGATCCTTTGATCTT
TTCTACGGGGTCTGACGCTCAGTGGAACGAAAACTCACGTTAAGGGATTTTGGTCATGAGATTATCAAAA
AGGATCTTCACCTAGATCCTTTTAAATTAAAAATGAAGTTTTAAATCAATCTAAAGTATATATGAGTAAA
CTTGGTCTGACAGTTACCAATGCTTAATCAGTGAGGCACCTATCTCAGCGATCTGTCTATTTCGTTCATC
CATAGTTGCCTGACTCCCCGTCGTGTAGATAACTACGATACGGGAGGGCTTACCATCTGGCCCCAGTGCT
GCAATGATACCGCGAGACCCACGCTCACCGGCTCCAGATTTATCAGCAATAAACCAGCCAGCCGGAAGGG
CCGAGCGCAGAAGTGGTCCTGCAACTTTATCCGCCTCCATCCAGTCTATTAATTGTTGCCGGGAAGCTAG
AGTAAGTAGTTCGCCAGTTAATAGTTTGCGCAACGTTGTTGCCATTGCTGCAGGCATCGTGGTGTCACGC
TCGTCGTTTGGTATGGCTTCATTCAGCTCCGGTTCCCAACGATCAAGGCGAGTTACATGATCCCCCATGT
TGTGCAAAAAAGCGGTTAGCTCCTTCGGTCCTCCGATCGTTGTCAGAAGTAAGTTGGCCGCAGTGTTATC
ACTCATGGTTATGGCAGCACTGCATAATTCTCTTACTGTCATGCCATCCGTAAGATGCTTTTCTGTGACT
GGTGAGTACTCAACCAAGTCATTCTGAGAATAGTGTATGCGGCGACCGAGTTGCTCTTGCCCGGCGTCAA
CACGGGATAATACCGCGCCACATAGCAGAACTTTAAAAGTGCTCATCATTGGAAAACGTTCTTCGGGGCG
AAAACTCTCAAGGATCTTACCGCTGTTGAGATCCAGTTCGATGTAACCCACTCGTGCACCCAACTGATCT
TCAGCATCTTTTACTTTCACCAGCGTTTCTGGGTGAGCAAAAACAGGAAGGCAAAATGCCGCAAAAAAGG
GAATAAGGGCGACACGGAAATGTTGAATACTCATACTCTTCCTTTTTCAATATTATTGAAGCATTTATCA
GGGTTATTGTCTCATGAGCGGATACATATTTGAATGTATTTAGAAAAATAAACAAATAGGGGTTCCGCGC
ACATTTCCCCGAAAAGTGCCACCTGACGTCTAAGAAACCATTATTATCATGACATTAACCTATAAAAATA
GGCGTATCACGAGGCCCTTTCGTCTTCAAGAATTCACATTTGTACGAATTTTTTTTTTATCAAAAGTTCG
AGTTTTTCACCAATTTCCTCATCAACCGAGCAAGGCAAACGGCTTTGAATAATATGGTGTTATATATACA
TATATCAAATCGCTGCTGACTGCGTGATTGATGGCCCCAAGATTACATATTATCGAATCAGGATTCAGAA
GGAGATCAATGTCAAATGCGGACAGGAACATGAAAGACGCCTGTTATGCGCAATTAAAAATTTGGGTTTA
ATTGCTGTGGAAACTGTTGTTGGCGGCATCTTAAGTTCCTGTTTAACAACATCAACTACTTATGTACGTA
GAAGCGTTTAAGCCATTTGCATACAGATGAGAACTGGCTTTTGTGCTAATCAGTCAAGATGACTCCGATG
ATGATGACTCATTACCTGACCAGTTTTCGCTGCTTTCTTTTCAACAACTACTTGTATATGTATTGTATCC
AATAGCAATACATTGAATTTCCATGGTCTAGTCACGTATTATCATTTAATTGACACCAAGTCGTGTTATT
GTTGAGCTATCGAGTTCAGCTCAAACATTTCTTATTCCCATGAATAAGCCGGCAAAAATATGCAATCTAT
GAAAGTTAATATAAGCAAACCTTACTTTGACTCAATACCAATGCACTTTGTGTCGATAGGTTCACGCAAT
TGAGGCGATTATTCCGATAACCCAAGCGATTGACTGTTCCCGTTTCGATTCCAATTGAAATTTGGAAATG
TACAATAGTTTTGCTATATGCTGTCAAGTACGCTCTTATCTTCTCTGGGTTTTCTTCAGAGTTTCGAAAC
GCTTCTTCTTTTTTTTGTTTTTTTTTTTTTGGAATCTCGTATTTTGGAAGGGGCTCCCCTCTGGAATTTG
TTACACTGTCGTTATCATTGCGAACAAGCGGCCCGAAGCTATCAGCGACTTTAACATTTACAATGCACTT
TTTTACGACCAATTAAATGTACATTTTCCTTTCTTCGCCCGTTGATAAGCGAACGCGATGTGGCGCAGGC
AATGTGTTGCTCTTGCGACACAAACGCAATCAAAATGGATTCAATTTCGCTTTTTCCCAGTGAAACGAAG
AACGAACCGACCATCATGATATGCTCCTCTGCATGTTGCGTATTGAATCAATGACAATTTCAATTAAGCC
GCCCGTTCGTCATGCGTTTTCGTGCGCTTCGAAATGCTGATAACGCTGCTGTCCTCCAACTGCTTTGCAT
GTGGACACAATTCCATTTATTTAATTCTTTTATTTGGATCGGTTAAATTAAAAAGCGCCTTGTTACGCAT
TTAACGTTGTTTCCGGTGCGTGGTGGTTTCATGCTTCTGGGAACGGCAAATGGGTTTAGGATTGGGAACC
CCTCATCATCTGTTGGAATATACTATTCAACCTACAAAAGTAACGTTAAACAACACTACTTTATATTTGA
TATGAATGGCCACACCTTTTATGCCATAAAACATATTGTAAGAGAATACCACTCTTTTTATTCCTTCTTT
CCTTCTTGTACGTTTTTTGCTGTAAGTAGGTCGTGGTGCTGGTGTTGCAGTTGAAATAACTTAAAATATA
AATCATAAAACTCAAACATAAACTTGACTATTTATTTATTTATTAAGAAAGGAAATATAAATTATAAATT
ACAACAGGTTATGGACCTGCAGCCAAGCTTGGCGCTCGTCCGGGGGCAATGAGATATGAAAAAGCCTGAA
CTCACCGCGACGTCTGTCGAGAAGTTTCTGATCGAAAAGTTCGACAGCGTCTCCGACCTGATGCAGCTCT
CGGAGGGCGAAGAATCTCGTGCTTTCAGCTTCGATGTAGGAGGGCGTGGATATGTCCTGCGGGTAAATAG
CTGCGCCGATGGTTTCTACAAAGATCGTTATGTTTATCGGCACTTTGCATCGGCCGCGCTCCCGATTCCG
GAAGTGCTTGACATTGGGGAATTCAGCGAGAGCCTGACCTATTGCATCTCCCGCCGTGCACAGGGTGTCA
CGTTGCAAGACCTGCCTGAAACCGAACTGCCCGCTGTTCTGCAGCCGGTCGCGGAGGCCATGGATGCGAT
CGCTGCGGCCGATCTTAGCCAGACGAGCGGGTTCGGCCCATTCGGACCGCAAGGAATCGGTCAATACACT
ACATGGCGTGATTTCATATGCGCGATTGCTGATCCCCATGTGTATCACTGGCAAACTGTGATGGACGACA
CCGTCAGTGCGTCCGTCGCGCAGGCTCTCGATGAGCTGATGCTTTGGGCCGAGGACTGCCCCGAAGTCCG
GCACCTCGTGCACGCGGATTTCGGCTCCAACAATGTCCTGACGGACAATGGCCGCATAACAGCGGTCATT
GACTGGAGCGAGGCGATGTTCGGGGATTCCCAATACGAGGTCGCCAACATCTTCTTCTGGAGGCCGTGGT
TGGCTTGTATGGAGCAGCAGACGCGCTACTTCGAGCGGAGGCATCCGGAGCTTGCAGGATCGCCGCGGCT
CCGGGCGTATATGCTCCGCATTGGTCTTGACCAACTCTATCAGAGCTTGGTTGACGGCAATTTCGATGAT
GCAGCTTGGGCGCAGGGTCGATGCGACGCAATCGTCCGATCCGGAGCCGGGACTGTCGGGCGTACACAAA
TCGCCCGCAGAAGCGCGGCCGTCTGGACCGATGGCTGTGTAGAAGTACTCGCCGATAGTGGAAACCGACG
CCCCAGCACTCGTCCGAGGGCAAAGGAATAGAGTAGATGCCGACCGAACAAGAGCTGATTTCGAGAACGC
CTCAGCCAGCAACTCGCGCGAGCCTAGCAAGGCAAATGCGAGAGAACGGCCTTACGCTTGGTGGCACAGT
TCTCGTCCACAGTTCGCTAAGCTCGCTCGGCTGGGTCGCGGGAGGGCCGGTCGCAGTGATTCAGGCCCTT
CTGGATTGTGTTGGTCCCCAGGGCACGATTGTCATGCCCACGCACTCGGGTGATCTGACTGATCCCGCAG
ATTGGAGATCGCCGCCCGTGCCTGCCGATTGGGTGCAGATCTTTGTGAAGGAACCTTACTTCTGTGGTGT
GACATAATTGGACAAACTACCTACAGAGATTTAAAGCTCTAAGGTAAATATAAAATTTTTAAGTGTATAA
TGTGTTAAACTACTGATTCTAATTGTTTGTGTATTTTAGATTCCAACCTATGGAACTGATGAATGGGAGC
AGTGGTGGAATGCCTTTAATGAGGAAAACCTGTTTTGCTCAGAAGAAATGCCATCTAGTGATGATGAGGC
TACTGCTGACTCTCAACATTCTACTCCTCCAAAAAAGAAGAGAAAGGTAGAAGACCCCAAGGACTTTCCT
TCAGAATTGCTAAGTTTTTTGAGTCATGCTGTGTTTAGTAATAGAACTCTTGCTTGCTTTGCTATTTACA
CCACAAAGGAAAAAGCTGCACTGCTATACAAGAAAATTATGGAAAAATATTCTGTAACCTTTATAAGTAG
GCATAACAGTTATAATCATAACATACTGTTTTTTCTTACTCCACACAGGCATAGAGTGTCTGCTATTAAT
AACTATGCTCAAAAATTGTGTACCTTTAGCTTTTTAATTTGTAAAGGGGTTAATAAGGAATATTTGATGT
ATAGTGCCTTGACTAGAGATCATAATCAGCCATACCACATTTGTAGAGGTTTTACTTGCTTTAAAAAACC
TCCCACACCTCCCCCTGAACCTGAAACATAAAATGAATGCAATTGTTGTTGTTAACTTGTTTATTGCAGC
TTATAATGGTTACAAATAAAGCAATAGCATCACAAATTTCACAAATAAAGCATTTTTTTCACTGCATTCT
AGTTGTGGTTTGTCCAAACTCATCAATGTATCTTATCATGTCTGGATCAATTCGTTGCAGGACAGGATGT
GGTGCCCGATGTGACTAGCTCTTTGCTGCAGGCCGTCCTATCCTCTGGTTCCGATAAGAGACCCAGAACT
CCGGCCCCCCACCGCCCACCGCCACCCCCATACATATGTGGTACGCAAGTAAGAGTGCCTGCGCATGCCC
CATGTGCCCCACCAAGAGCTTTGCATCCCATACAAGTCCCCAAAGTGGAGAACCGAACCAATTCTTCGCG
GGCAGAACAAAAGCTTCTGCACACGTCTCCACTCGAATTTGGAGCCGGCCGGCGTGTGCAAAAGAGGTGA
ATCGAACGAAAGACCCGTGTGTAAAGCCGCGTTTCCAAAATGTATAAAACCGAGAGCATCTGGCCAATGT
GCATCAGTTGTGGTCAGCAGCAAAATCAAGTGAATCATCTCAGTGCAACTAAAGGGGGGATCTCGAGCAA
CCAAAATGGCAGGCCTTGCGCAACACGATGAAGCCGTGGACAACAAATTCAACAAAGAACAACAAAACGC
GTTCTATGAGATCTTACATTTACCTAACTTAAACGAAGAACAACGAAACGCCTTCATCCAAAGTTTAAAA
GATGACCCAAGCCAAAGCGCTAACCTTTTAGCAGAAGCTAAAAAGCTAAATGATGCTCAGGCGCCGAAAG
TAGACAACAAATTCAACAAAGAACAACAAAACGCGTTCTATGAGATCTTACATTTACCTAACTTAAACGA
AGAACAACGAAACGCCTTCATCCAAAGTTTAAAAGATGACCCAAGCCAAAGCGCTAACCTTTTAGCAGAA
GCTAAAAAGCTAAATGATGCTCAGGCGCCGAAAGTAGACGCGAATTGTGATATACCTACAACTGCTTCTG
AAAATTTATATTTTCAAGGTGAACTAAAGAGAAGATGGAAAAAGAATTTCATAGCCGTCTCAGCAGCCAA
CCGCTTTAAGAAAATCTCATCCTCCGGGGCACTTGATATCATGGCCGACGAGAGCATCACGCGAATGAAC
CTGGCGGCCATCAAGAAGATCGACCCGTACGCCAAGGAGATCGTGGATTCGTCCTCGCACGTCGCCTTCT
ACACGTTCAACTCGTCGCAGAACGAGTGGGAAAAGACCGATGTGGAGGGAGCCTTCTTCATATACCACCG
CAACGCGGAGCCCTTTCACAGCATCTTCATCAACAACCGACTGAACACCACGTCCTTCGTGGAGCCCATC
ACCGGCAGCCTGGAGCTGCAGTCGCAGCCGCCGTTCCTGCTCTACCGCAACGAGCGCTCGCGCATCCGCG
GCTTCTGGTTCTACAACAGCGAGGAGTGCGACCGCATCAGCGGCTTGGTGAACGGGCTGCTCAAGTCCAA
GGATCAGGGAACGAATGGCCAGGCCCAGCGTCACGTCTCCGCGCCCCAGCAGCCAAAGCAGGACAGCAGC
CAGCCGGCCAGCATATTCAACATGCTGACCAAGGCCCAGAAGGACTACAATGCCCAGGTGAGCGGCGGGC
AGCCGAAGACGCCTTCGGCGGAGAACGTAACGGCCGGCAATGTGTTGAAGTTCTTCGAATCGGCCAAGCA
GGCCACGGCAGAGTCACTGTTCCACCGCGTCCAGCCGCTCTCCGTGGACCAGCTGGAGAAACAGCAGCGG
GCAGCCACGCCTGGCGAGGATCTGTTGCCCCCGGCAGGCAGGGACAATCACGAGAGCCGGCTGTCGCCCT
TCCAGAAGATGCAGCAGCTTAACATTCAGCTCCTGAGCGACCTGAAGATCGGTAAAAGCTACGCTACGGC
TCAATCTCCGACAGTCGCCCCGTCCTCGTCGGCGCTGATGGCCAACGACGATGCCGGCAAGTGCTTGCGG
AGACTGCTGGCTGGCGACAAGCCCGGGCCGGCCCTCATGCCGCCCACCATGTTCGACGCGCCCAACAACG
GCAATCCGGAGCCACAGCAGCCACAGCAGCCACAGCAGCCACTGCTGAACTCGACGCAGTTCGTCCAGGC
CTTCACGTACCTTATCCAGAACGATAAGGAGTTTGCCAACAAGCTGCACAAGGCCTACCTGAACGGCTGT
TCCAATCTACTGCTGGACTCCAGCTCCACATATCAATAAACTAGTTCTAGTCGACCATGAAGATCAAGAT
CATTGCCCCGCCAGAGCGCAAGTACTCTGTCTGGATCGGTGGCTCCATCCTGGCTTCGCTGTCCACCTTC
CAGCAGATGTGGATCTCCAAGCAGGAGTACGACGAGTCCGGCCCCTCCATTGTGCACCGCAAGTGCTTCT
AAGAAGGATCGCTTGTCTGGGCAAGAGGATCAGGATCGGGATGGTCTTGATTCTGCTGGAGGAGGAGGAG
GAGAAGTCGAGGAAGCAGCAGCGAAAGTGCAAGTGCGAGTGGTGGAAGTTTGGAGTGCAGCACAACAAAA
TCAACAACAACACCAACTACAAGATGAAAAGAGCGGAACCACCTGCACACCATCATCACTATCATCATCG
TTTTGGGCGCATGTTGTGTGGTTCCAGCGTATTAATATAATTAATTTATTCCACATGAGATATGATATGA
TATACTATGTATTTTTTGTTTTTTTTTTATTTGTAAACCTTTAATATAACAAGAACTACAAAAAATGAAA
ATGAGCGAAAATGCATATTCTGCCATTCCACACACACACCAACAACACCCAACACACGCACACCCACAAG
CTTACACACACACATTCGCGGCATGACAAGGACATCAAGATAAAGAAGAACTTAAAGAAGATATTTCCCA
AAGCGCAAAAAGAACACACACACATTGCAAAACACAAACAACACACTAGCGTTTTGTACAATTCGTCAGC
AACCTTATGTATTATTTTTTAATTATGATGTAATTATAAACAAAGTGAAACAAAAATATGAAAACAAAAA
GGAAAATCAAATCTGTCTTCTCTTTCTCCCGCTCTCCTCGCTCTCTGCTGCTAACCTCGCCCTCTCCTCT
CTCATCTTTTTGTCTGTCTCTCTTCCACATTTTTGCCGGCCGGCAAAATAATAACCCACACACACTCACA
CTTGGCTGCAGTTTCGCGTGCGATATTCACACACATTCAAGCATACAAGCATACATACATATGTATTTTT
TTTTTATTTGTACACTTTTCTAATTGCATGCGTATCGATTGATAAGTTTACGCCTGAAAATGTTAATTAA
AATGTGAAAATGCAACTGAAAAACTGATGAAATGAAACAACAACAAGCGAACAATTTGCTACATGTGTAT
TGTCTAACAACCGTTACTGCAACGGTTGCTTCGGAAAAGGGTGAAGAGGAAGAGGGCACGAGGTCGACTA
GA
Features (pLannotate 1.2.2; 18 found; start..end, strand, type, name):
      9..310     +  CDS            TcR (fragment): tetracycline efflux protein; tet; confers resistance to tetracycline
    552..680     -  CDS            YPB1_ECOLX (fragment): Protein predicted: Swiss-Prot protein existence level 4. From Escherichia coli.
    865..1453    -  rep_origin     ori: high-copy-number ColE1/pMB1/pBR322/pUC origin of replication
   1624..2484    -  CDS            AmpR: β-lactamase; bla; confers resistance to ampicillin, carbenicillin, and related antibiotics
   2485..2589    -  promoter       AmpR promoter: bla
   4071..4350    +  promoter       copia promoter: strong promoter from the Drosophila transposable element copia (Sinclair et al., 1986)
   4396..5421    +  CDS            HygR: aminoglycoside phosphotransferase from E. coli; aph(4)-Ia; confers resistance to hygromycin
   5439..5711    +  CDS            yokD (fragment): YOKD_BACSU - Experimental evidence at protein level: Swiss-Prot protein existence level 1. May contribute to antibiotic resistance. From Bacillus subtilis (strain 168).
   5708..5782    +  CDS            small t antigen (fragment): SV40 (simian virus 40) small t antigen
   5784..5849    +  intron         small t intron: SV40 (simian virus 40) small t antigen intron
   5979..5999    +  CDS            SV40 NLS: nuclear localization signal of SV40 (simian virus 40) large T antigen
   6318..6401    +  CDS            large T antigen (fragment): large T antigen from SV40 (simian virus 40)
   6424..6558    +  polyA_signal   SV40 poly(A) signal: SV40 polyadenylation signal
   6559..6985    +  promoter       MT promoter: Drosophila metallothionein promoter
   7036..7209    +  CDS            ProtA: IgG-binding unit of Staphylococcus aureus protein A
   7213..7383    +  CDS            ProtA: IgG-binding unit of Staphylococcus aureus protein A
   7454..7524    +  CDS            CBP (fragment): calmodulin-binding peptide derived from skeletal muscle myosin light chain kinase; binds calmodulin with nanomolar affinity in the presence of calcium
   8724..8819    +  CDS            ACT_DICVI: Experimental evidence at transcript level: Swiss-Prot protein existence level 2. Actins are highly conserved proteins that are involved in various types of cell motility and are ubiquitously expressed in all eukaryotic cells. From Dictyocaulus viviparus (Bovine lungworm).
