[The description below was written by a language model from this plasmid's Addgene catalogue record and pLannotate feature annotations shown in this document.]
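Description:
pMT-NTAP-DmDCP1_K is an insect-cell expression plasmid built on the pMK33-NTAP backbone, a derivative of pMK33 (pMt/Hy), and it carries the Drosophila melanogaster Dcp1 (CG11183) coding sequence as an N-terminal TAP-tag fusion. In E. coli it is maintained through a ColE1/pBR322-type origin and selected with ampicillin through the bla gene and its promoter. The feature software labels the origin high-copy, but the catalogue entry lists the plasmid as low copy. Residual pBR322-derived sequence, including a fragment of the tetracycline resistance gene, is also annotated.

The expression cassette is driven by the Drosophila metallothionein (MT) promoter, so transcription of the fusion is induced with copper sulfate. Immediately downstream lie two IgG-binding units of Staphylococcus aureus protein A followed by a calmodulin-binding peptide, which together form the tandem affinity purification tag. The feature table does not annotate the Dcp1 open reading frame itself. It presumably occupies the unannotated stretch after the calmodulin-binding peptide, and the short actin-like match beyond that stretch may reflect flanking actin-derived sequence, though the record does not say so.

A separate cassette places the hygromycin phosphotransferase gene under the copia transposon promoter, followed by SV40 small t intron and polyadenylation sequences. This cassette allows stable Drosophila cell lines to be selected with hygromycin.

According to the depositor's notes, the vector family is intended for generating stable Drosophila cell lines with inducible TAP-tagged proteins. That design suits two-step affinity purification of Dcp1 and its associated partners. The depositor sequence may be theoretical or based on partial sequencing.
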