Addgene plasmid #146735: pMT-NTAP-DmDCP1_K
Purpose: Insect Expression of DmDCP1
Depositing lab: Elisa Izaurralde. Depositing organization: Max Planck Institute for Developmental Biology.
Backbone
  Vector backbone: pMK33-NTAP
  Vector type: Insect Expression
Growth in bacteria
  Bacterial resistance: Ampicillin, 100 μg/mL
  Growth temperature: 37°C
  Growth strain: DH5alpha
  Copy number: Low Copy
Gene/Insert
  Gene/Insert name: DmDCP1
  Species: D. melanogaster (fly)
  Entrez Gene: Dcp1 (a.k.a. anon-WO0118547.163, CG11183, Dcp-1, DCP1, Dcp1p, dDcp1, dDCP1, Dmel\CG11183)
  Cloning method: Unknown
Terms and licenses: Academic/Nonprofit Terms; Industry Terms: Not Available to Industry
Depositor comments: pMK33-NTAP and pMK33-CTAP vectors are designed for making proteinfusions tagged with the TAP tag and for generating stableDrosophila cell lines under Hygromycin selection. TAP fusions areinducible with copper sulfate. The parental vector, pMK33 (pMt/Hy),was created by Michael Koelle. Sequence based on the sequence given by NCBI: gi: 22026940. Plasmids from this collection were made available to the research community and donated after the lab closed. Please note that the sequence provided by the depositing laboratory may be theoretical/predicted or based on Sanger sequencing results. There may be discrepancies between sequencing results obtained by Addgene and the depositor sequence. If an Addgene verified sequence is not available, please contact before placing your order to request that our lab fully sequence the plasmid.
How to cite: pMT-NTAP-DmDCP1_K was a gift from Elisa Izaurralde (Addgene plasmid # 146735 ; http://n2t.net/addgene:146735 ; RRID:Addgene_146735)
